Addgene plasmid #207432: pPI231
Purpose: Safe haven knock-in plasmid for the act5 locus for N-terminal mNeonGreen fusions
Depositing lab: Rob Kay. Depositing organization: MRC Laboratory of Molecular Biology. Publication: Rapid and efficient genetic engineering of both wild type and axenic strains of Dictyostelium discoideum. Paschke P, Knecht DA, Silale A, Traynor D, Williams TD, Thomason PA, Insall RH, Chubb JR, Kay RR, Veltman DM. PLoS One. 2018 May 30;13(5):e0196809. doi: 10.1371/journal.pone.0196809. eCollection 2018. PubMed 29847546.
Backbone
  Vector backbone: pDM1501
  Vector type: Unspecified
  Selectable markers: Hygromycin
Growth in bacteria
  Bacterial resistance: Ampicillin, 100 μg/mL
  Growth temperature: 30°C
  Growth strain: NEB Stable
  Copy number: Low Copy
Gene/Insert
  Gene/Insert name: N-terminal mNeonGreen
  Species: Synthetic
  Cloning method: Restriction Enzyme; 5′ cloning site unknown (unknown if destroyed)
Terms and licenses: Academic/Nonprofit Terms; Industry Terms: Not Available to Industry
How to cite: pPI231 was a gift from Rob Kay (Addgene plasmid # 207432 ; http://n2t.net/addgene:207432 ; RRID:Addgene_207432)
