[The description below was written by a language model from this plasmid's Addgene catalogue record and pLannotate feature annotations shown in this document.]
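Description:
pPI231 is a targeting (knock-in) plasmid for Dictyostelium discoideum, built on the pDM1501 backbone and designed to integrate an expression cassette at the act5 locus, which the record describes as a "safe haven" site. Rather than being maintained extrachromosomally, a construct of this kind is meant to recombine into the genome so that a transgene is carried as a stable insertion at a defined position. In E. coli the roughly 6.1 kb plasmid is propagated through a ColE1/pUC-type origin and selected with ampicillin via the bla gene and its native promoter. The catalogue nonetheless lists it as low copy and grown in a recombination-deficient stable strain.

The payload is an mNeonGreen coding sequence, a bright, rapidly maturing monomeric green/yellow fluorescent protein, positioned so that a gene of interest cloned downstream is expressed as an N-terminally tagged fusion. The exact cloning sites are not given in the record. Immediately after it lies a hygromycin B phosphotransferase cassette on the opposite strand, flanked by two loxP sites in the same orientation. This provides hygromycin selection of Dictyostelium transformants and allows the marker to be excised afterwards by Cre recombinase.

The feature table does not annotate the act5 homology arms or the promoter driving the fusion. The unannotated stretches flanking the cassette may contain them, but the record does not confirm this. The very short hits to yeast ARG4, CEN4 and a synthetic poly(A) signal (about 17 to 21 nt each) are most likely spurious matches, perhaps to AT-rich sequence, rather than functional parts. The plasmid is typically used for generating stable fluorescent fusion-protein lines for live imaging in wild-type or axenic Dictyostelium strains.
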