Features (pLannotate 1.2.2; 10 found; start..end, strand, type, name):
    147..163     +  promoter       ARG4 promoter (fragment): S. cerevisiae ARG4
    472..492     +  polyA_signal   poly(A) signal (fragment): synthetic polyadenylation signal
    723..1430    +  CDS            mNeonGreen: mNeonGreen is a basic (constitutively fluorescent) green/yellow fluorescent protein published in 2013, derived from Branchiostoma lanceolatum. It is reported to be a very rapidly-maturing monomer with moderate acid sensitivity.
   1494..1527    -  protein_bind   loxP: Cre-mediated recombination occurs in the 8-bp core sequence (GCATACAT). Cre recombinase
   1803..2838    -  CDS            HygR (fragment): hygromycin B phosphotransferase confers resistance to hygromycin
   3188..3206    -  misc_feature   CEN4 (fragment): S. cerevisiae CEN4 centromere
   3274..3307    -  protein_bind   loxP: Cre-mediated recombination occurs in the 8-bp core sequence (GCATACAT). Cre recombinase
   4340..4928    -  rep_origin     ori: high-copy-number ColE1/pMB1/pBR322/pUC origin of replication
   5099..5959    -  CDS            AmpR: β-lactamase; bla; confers resistance to ampicillin, carbenicillin, and related antibiotics
   5960..6064    -  promoter       AmpR promoter: bla
>Addgene plasmid #207432 | pPI231 | addgene full sequence | sequence record 414402 | Addgene NGS Result
ACTAGCGCCGGCATTACATGTCCATTTATTAGAAGGATTCAATCAAAAATTAACACCAGGTATATTACCA
GATGGCATTAATAATTTATATTCTTTAATATTGGAAAAAGAAAAAAATAAATAAACAATCAATCAGAAAA
GATAATTGAAAAAAAAAAAAAAGAAAATGTTTAATAAGAATTAATTTGGAAGTAAAATAATTTTTGGATG
AGTAAATATTAATAAACTCACAATTAAAATTTAGAATCCAAAAAAATGAAAAAAAAAAAAATTTTTAAAA
CAGAATGGTTGCATTCATTTTTTTTTTTTTTTTTATATCTTTTGGGTATTTTTGGGTGTTCTATTTATCT
GGATAAAAAATAAAATGGAATATAGTTTTATATATATATTTTTTTCGTATCAAGCTTGAATGTTTTTATC
AATAATATGATTGTTGGTTGCTTTATTTTATTTGAAAAAAAAATTAATTTTTAAAATATCTTTTTTTTCA
TTTTATTTGAAAAAAAAAAAAAAAAAAATGKTTTTKAAAATTTTTAAAAAAATGKTTGGKTMACCMAMAA
TTYTTATAAAAAAAAKYYATTTGGATAGTTTTTTTTTTTTTTTTTTTTATTTTTTTTATTTTTTTTTTTT
TGAGATTTGGTATAAATACAAAAAAAAAATTGTTTTTAAATCATTATTAATAAAAACTTAAAATAAATTA
TATATAAAAAAAGATCCAAAAAATGGTGAGTAAAGGTGAAGAAGATAATATGGCATCGTTACCAGCTACA
CATGAGTTACATATATTCGGTAGCATTAATGGTGTTGATTTTGATATGGTGGGACAAGGTACCGGTAATC
CTAATGATGGTTACGAAGAACTAAATTTAAAATCGACTAAAGGTGACTTACAATTTTCTCCATGGATTTT
AGTGCCACATATAGGGTATGGTTTTCATCAATACTTACCATATCCAGATGGTATGTCACCATTTCAAGCT
GCAATGGTTGATGGATCAGGTTATCAAGTTCATAGAACAATGCAATTTGAAGATGGTGCTTCATTAACTG
TTAATTATAGATACACATATGAAGGCTCACATATTAAAGGTGAAGCTCAAGTTAAAGGTACTGGTTTCCC
AGCCGATGGCCCAGTTATGACAAATAGTTTAACAGCAGCAGATTGGTGTAGATCCAAAAAAACTTATCCA
AATGATAAAACAATTATTTCAACTTTTAAATGGTCATATACAACCGGTAATGGTAAACGTTATCGTTCAA
CAGCCCGTACAACATATACTTTTGCTAAACCAATGGCAGCTAATTATTTAAAAAATCAACCAATGTATGT
TTTTCGTAAAACAGAGTTAAAACATTCAAAAACAGAACTTAATTTTAAAGAATGGCAAAAAGCATTTACA
GACGTTATGGGTATGGATGAACTTTATAAGGGTGGTTCAGGAGGTAGTAGATCTTCAACTAGTATAAAAT
AAATAAATTGTGGATCTGATATCATAACTTCGTATAATGTATGCTATACGAAGTTATACTACTCTCGAGA
TTTTATTTAATATACTAAATAATAAAAAAGTTAAAAAATGATCATTGGATAAATTTTTTATAATTATAAA
TAAAGATAATAATTTTTTTTTTAACAAAACTAAAAATAAAAATAATAAAATAATTGTTAAAATAGGTTTT
TTTTTTTTTTTTTTTTTTTAATAAATGGTATTTATTAATTTATTTKTTGTGTGTKTTTTTTTTTTATAAT
ATTTTTTTTTTTAGCATTGAATTAAGAAGAAATCAAATTGATGCGGCCGCTTAGTTAGCCTCCCCCATCT
CCCGATCCGGACGAGTGCTGGGGCGTCGGTTTCCACTATCGGCGAGTACTTCTACACAGCCATCGGTCCA
GACGGCCGCGCTTCTGCGGGCGATTTGTGTACGCCCGACAGTCCCGGCTCCGGATCGGACGATTGCGTCG
CATCGACCCTGCGCCCAAGCTGCATCATCGAAATTGCCGTCAACCAAGCTCTGATAGAGTTGGTCAAGAC
CAATGCGGAGCATATACGCCCGGAGCCGCGGCGATCCTGCAAGCTCCGGATGCCTCCGCTCGAAGTAGCG
CGTCTGCTGCTCCATACAAGCCAACCACGGCCTCCAGAAGAAGATGTTGGCGACCTCGTATTGGGAATCC
CCGAACATCGCCTCGCTCCAGTCAATGACCGCTGTTATGCGGCCATTGTCCGTCAGGACATTGTTGGAGC
CGAAATCCGCGTGCACGAGGTGCCGGACTTCGGGGCAGTCCTCGGCCCAAAGCATCAGCTCATCGAGAGC
CTGCGCGACGGACGCACTGACGGTGTCGTCCATCACAGTTTGCCAGTGATACACATGGGGATCAGCAATC
GCGCATATGAAATCACGCCATGTAGTGTATTGACCGATTCCTTGCGGTCCGAATGGGCCGAACCCGCTCG
TCTGGCTAAGATCGGCCGCAGCGATCGCATCCATGGCCTCCGCGACCGGCTGCAGAACAGCGGGCAGTTC
GGTTTCAGGCAGGTCTTGCAACGTGACACCCTGTGCACGGCGGGAGATGCAATAGGTCAGGCTCTCGCTG
AACTCCCCAATGTCAAGCACTTCCGGAATCGGGAGCGCGGCCGATGCAAAGTGCCGATAAACATAACGAT
CTTTGTAGAAACCATCGGCGCAGCTATTTACCCGCAGGACATATCCACGCCCTCCTACATCGAAGCTGAA
AGCACGAGATTCTTCGCCCTCCGAGAGCTGCATCAGGTCGGAGACGCTGTCGAACTTTTCGATCAGAAAC
TTCTCGACAGACGTCGCGGTGAGTTCAGGCTTTTTCATTAGGTCTTGTTGAGAAATGTTAAATTGATCCA
TTTTTTGCTAGCTGTGAAATTAGTTTAAAATACAAATAAAGAGTTATAATAATATACAGTTGAATAAAAA
AAAAAAAAAWRAATTRRAAAATTTATTTTTAWAWAAAAAAAAAAAAAWTTTRAAAAAAAAAAAAAAAAWW
AAAAAAAAAAAAAAAAAAAAAAAAAAWAAAAAAAAATTMAACTGTGGGTRACCCAAATTTTATTTAAAAA
AAAAAAAAAAATGGATCACTTTTGGGTGGTTKGAAAAAAAAAAAAAAAAAAATTGAAAATATAATGTTAG
TCATATGATTAATCATTAATTAATTYTTTTTTTTTTTTTTTTTATTTTTTATTTTTTTTTTTCAATATTC
CAATTATGACACACACTAACATCACAAAATACAAAATTTTGGGATCCACTACTATAACTTCGTATAATGT
ATGCTATACGAAGTTATTTAATTAATTAAGATATCAAGCTTGTCCACAGAAAATGTTTCTAAACAAAAAA
AAAAAACCGAGTGATGAAAGCGCTTCTCACAAAATTATTTATGTAAAATATTTAATAAAATACATTATTT
AAATCTTTTTTATTTTTTTTAGTTGTTGATCTTTATCCGACTTTAAAAATAAAAAAATTGTAAAAAAAAA
AAAAGTTTATTTGTTTAATTTTATTGTTGTTTTTAATTTTTTACAACCATTAATTTATAAAACCAACACC
TAACTATAATGAAATACAATTTGTATCTTGGAAAAAAAAAAATTAATAATATAAATAAAATGTAAACAAG
TATCCGGTGGAAGGAACTAACAGTTGCCTTATCCAGTTCAAAAAAAAAAAAAAAAAAAGAAATTAAATTA
CCATTTTATATTTAACTAAAATAAATTAAAAGGTTTATTTTAATAATAGATTTATTATTTTTTAAAAATC
AATAATTAATGTTGGATAAGATGAACGAATAAAAGATAGAGTTTCAGGTCTTTTAAATGATGAGGATTTA
TGAATTCTTAAAAGTTTTGGGCAAGAGAAAATGATTTTAACGATTGAACCATCACTAATTGCAAAATCTC
TTGAACTAAGAGTTTTTAAGTTTGAAGCAAGTGGAGAATTACAAAGAGCAATCATAGAGTTATCAGTTAA
ATCATAACAACAAGATAAAGATAAAGAACTAATATGATGTAAATTTTCAATCATACCTCTAAAAGAAACA
TCATTCATACTTTTTGGATAAATTAAATCTAATGAATCTAAATTTGGAAATAGTAAACCAATATTTGGCC
GGCAGAGGCGGTTTGCGTATTGGGCGCTCTTCCGCTTCCTCGCTCACTGACTCGCTGCGCTCGGTCGTTC
GGCTGCGGCGAGCGGTATCAGCTCACTCAAAGGCGGTAATACGGTTATCCACAGAATCAGGGGATAACGC
AGGAAAGAACATGTGAGCAAAAGGCCAGCAAAAGGCCAGGAACCGTAAAAAGGCCGCGTTGCTGGCGTTT
TTCCATAGGCTCCGCCCCCCTGACGAGCATCACAAAAATCGACGCTCAAGTCAGAGGTGGCGAAACCCGA
CAGGACTATAAAGATACCAGGCGTTTCCCCCTGGAAGCTCCCTCGTGCGCTCTCCTGTTCCGACCCTGCC
GCTTACCGGATACCTGTCCGCCTTTCTCCCTTCGGGAAGCGTGGCGCTTTCTCATAGCTCACGCTGTAGG
TATCTCAGTTCGGTGTAGGTCGTTCGCTCCAAGCTGGGCTGTGTGCACGAACCCCCCGTTCAGCCCGACC
GCTGCGCCTTATCCGGTAACTATCGTCTTGAGTCCAACCCGGTAAGACACGACTTATCGCCACTGGCAGC
AGCCACTGGTAACAGGATTAGCAGAGCGAGGTATGTAGGCGGTGCTACAGAGTTCTTGAAGTGGTGGCCT
AACTACGGCTACACTAGAAGAACAGTATTTGGTATCTGCGCTCTGCTGAAGCCAGTTACCTTCGGAAAAA
GAGTTGGTAGCTCTTGATCCGGCAAACAAACCACCGCTGGTAGCGGTGGTTTTTTTGTTTGCAAGCAGCA
GATTACGCGCAGAAAAAAAGGATCTCAAGAAGATCCTTTGATCTTTTCTACGGGGTCTGACGCTCAGTGG
AACGAAAACTCACGTTAAGGGATTTTGGTCATGAGATTATCAAAAAGGATCTTCACCTAGATCCTTTTAA
ATTAAAAATGAAGTTTTAAATCAATCTAAAGTATATATGAGTAAACTTGGTCTGACAGTTACCAATGCTT
AATCAGTGAGGCACCTATCTCAGCGATCTGTCTATTTCGTTCATCCATAGTTGCCTGACTCCCCGTCGTG
TAGATAACTACGATACGGGAGGGCTTACCATCTGGCCCCAGTGCTGCAATGATACCGCGAGACCCACGCT
CACCGGCTCCAGATTTATCAGCAATAAACCAGCCAGCCGGAAGGGCCGAGCGCAGAAGTGGTCCTGCAAC
TTTATCCGCCTCCATCCAGTCTATTAATTGTTGCCGGGAAGCTAGAGTAAGTAGTTCGCCAGTTAATAGT
TTGCGCAACGTTGTTGCCATTGCTACAGGCATCGTGGTGTCACGCTCGTCGTTTGGTATGGCTTCATTCA
GCTCCGGTTCCCAACGATCAAGGCGAGTTACATGATCCCCCATGTTGTGCAAAAAAGCGGTTAGCTCCTT
CGGTCCTCCGATCGTTGTCAGAAGTAAGTTGGCCGCAGTGTTATCACTCATGGTTATGGCAGCACTGCAT
AATTCTCTTACTGTCATGCCATCCGTAAGATGCTTTTCTGTGACTGGTGAGTACTCAACCAAGTCATTCT
GAGAATAGTGTATGCGGCGACCGAGTTGCTCTTGCCCGGCGTCAATACGGGATAATACCGCGCCACATAG
CAGAACTTTAAAAGTGCTCATCATTGGAAAACGTTCTTCGGGGCGAAAACTCTCAAGGATCTTACCGCTG
TTGAGATCCAGTTCGATGTAACCCACTCGTGCACCCAACTGATCTTCAGCATCTTTTACTTTCACCAGCG
TTTCTGGGTGAGCAAAAACAGGAAGGCAAAATGCCGCAAAAAAGGGAATAAGGGCGACACGGAAATGTTG
AATACTCATACTCTTCCTTTTTCAATATTATTGAAGCATTTATCAGGGTTATTGTCTCATGAGCGGATAC
ATATTTGAATGTATTTAGAAAAATAAACAAATAGGGGTTCCGCGCACATTTCCCCGAAAAGTGCCACCTG
ACGCGCCCTGTAGCGGGATCA
